>Addgene plasmid #179715 | pF(UG) hSyn SYT7alpha-HaloTag | addgene full sequence | sequence record 355693 | Addgene NGS Result
GTCGACGGATCGGGAGATCTCCCGATCCCCTATGGTGCACTCTCAGTACAATCTGCTCTGATGCCGCATA
GTTAAGCCAGTATCTGCTCCCTGCTTGTGTGTTGGAGGTCGCTGAGTAGTGCGCGAGCAAAATTTAAGCT
ACAACAAGGCAAGGCTTGACCGACAATTGCATGAAGAATCTGCTTAGGGTTAGGCGTTTTGCGCTGCTTC
GCGATGTACGGGCCAGATATACGCGTTGACATTGATTATTGACTAGTTATTAATAGTAATCAATTACGGG
GTCATTAGTTCATAGCCCATATATGGAGTTCCGCGTTACATAACTTACGGTAAATGGCCCGCCTGGCTGA
CCGCCCAACGACCCCCGCCCATTGACGTCAATAATGACGTATGTTCCCATAGTAACGCCAATAGGGACTT
TCCATTGACGTCAATGGGTGGAGTATTTACGGTAAACTGCCCACTTGGCAGTACATCAAGTGTATCATAT
GCCAAGTACGCCCCCTATTGACGTCAATGACGGTAAATGGCCCGCCTGGCATTATGCCCAGTACATGACC
TTATGGGACTTTCCTACTTGGCAGTACATCTACGTATTAGTCATCGCTATTACCATGGTGATGCGGTTTT
GGCAGTACATCAATGGGCGTGGATAGCGGTTTGACTCACGGGGATTTCCAAGTCTCCACCCCATTGACGT
CAATGGGAGTTTGTTTTGGCACCAAAATCAACGGGACTTTCCAAAATGTCGTAACAACTCCGCCCCATTG
ACGCAAATGGGCGGTAGGCGTGTACGGTGGGAGGTCTATATAAGCAGCGCGTTTTGCCTGTACTGGGTCT
CTCTGGTTAGACCAGATCTGAGCCTGGGAGCTCTCTGGCTAACTAGGGAACCCACTGCTTAAGCCTCAAT
AAAGCTTGCCTTGAGTGCTTCAAGTAGTGTGTGCCCGTCTGTTGTGTGACTCTGGTAACTAGAGATCCCT
CAGACCCTTTTAGTCAGTGTGGAAAATCTCTAGCAGTGGCGCCCGAACAGGGACTTGAAAGCGAAAGGGA
AACCAGAGGAGCTCTCTCGACGCAGGACTCGGCTTGCTGAAGCGCGCACGGCAAGAGGCGAGGGGCGGCG
ACTGGTGAGTACGCCAAAAATTTTGACTAGCGGAGGCTAGAAGGAGAGAGATGGGTGCGAGAGCGTCAGT
ATTAAGCGGGGGAGAATTAGATCGCGATGGGAAAAAATTCGGTTAAGGCCAGGGGGAAAGAAAAAATATA
AATTAAAACATATAGTATGGGCAAGCAGGGAGCTAGAACGATTCGCAGTTAATCCTGGCCTGTTAGAAAC
ATCAGAAGGCTGTAGACAAATACTGGGACAGCTACAACCATCCCTTCAGACAGGATCAGAAGAACTTAGA
TCATTATATAATACAGTAGCAACCCTCTATTGTGTGCATCAAAGGATAGAGATAAAAGACACCAAGGAAG
CTTTAGACAAGATAGAGGAAGAGCAAAACAAAAGTAAGACCACCGCACAGCAAGCGGCCGCTGATCTTCA
GACCTGGAGGAGGAGATATGAGGGACAATTGGAGAAGTGAATTATATAAATATAAAGTAGTAAAAATTGA
ACCATTAGGAGTAGCACCCACCAAGGCAAAGAGAAGAGTGGTGCAGAGAGAAAAAAGAGCAGTGGGAATA
GGAGCTTTGTTCCTTGGGTTCTTGGGAGCAGCAGGAAGCACTATGGGCGCAGCGTCAATGACGCTGACGG
TACAGGCCAGACAATTATTGTCTGGTATAGTGCAGCAGCAGAACAATTTGCTGAGGGCTATTGAGGCGCA
ACAGCATCTGTTGCAACTCACAGTCTGGGGCATCAAGCAGCTCCAGGCAAGAATCCTGGCTGTGGAAAGA
TACCTAAAGGATCAACAGCTCCTGGGGATTTGGGGTTGCTCTGGAAAACTCATTTGCACCACTGCTGTGC
CTTGGAATGCTAGTTGGAGTAATAAATCTCTGGAACAGATTTGGAATCACACGACCTGGATGGAGTGGGA
CAGAGAAATTAACAATTACACAAGCTTAATACACTCCTTAATTGAAGAATCGCAAAACCAGCAAGAAAAG
AATGAACAAGAATTATTGGAATTAGATAAATGGGCAAGTTTGTGGAATTGGTTTAACATAACAAATTGGC
TGTGGTATATAAAATTATTCATAATGATAGTAGGAGGCTTGGTAGGTTTAAGAATAGTTTTTGCTGTACT
TTCTATAGTGAATAGAGTTAGGCAGGGATATTCACCATTATCGTTTCAGACCCACCTCCCAACCCCGAGG
GGACCCGACAGGCCCGAAGGAATAGAAGAAGAAGGTGGAGAGAGAGACAGAGACAGATCCATTCGATTAG
TGAACGGATCGGCACTGCGTGCGCCAATTCTGCAGACAAATGGCAGTATTCATCCACAATTTTAAAAGAA
AAGGGGGGATTGGGGGGTACAGTGCAGGGGAAAGAATAGTAGACATAATAGCAACAGACATACAAACTAA
AGAATTACAAAAACAAATTACAAAAATTCAAAATTTTCGGGTTTATTACAGGGACAGCAGAGATCCAGTT
TGGTTAATTAAAGTGCAAGTGGTTTTAGGACCAGGATGAGGCGGGGTGGGGGTGCCTACCTGACGACCGA
CCCCGACCCACTGGACAAGCACCCAACCCCCATTCCCCAAATTGCGCATCCCCTATCAGAGAGGGGGAGG
GGAAACAGGATGCGGCGAGGCGCGTGCGCACTGCCAGCTTCAGCACCGCGGACAGTGCCTTCGCCCCCGC
CTGGCGGCGCGCGCCACCGCCGCCTCAGCACTGAAGGCGCGCTGACGTCACTCGCCGGTCCCCCGTAAAC
TCCCCTTCCCGGCCACCTTGGTCGCGTCCGCGCCGCCGCCGGCCCAGCCGGACCGCACCACGCGAGGCGC
GAGATAGGGGGGCACGGGCGCGACCATCTGCGCTGCGGCGCCGGCGACTCAGCGCTGCCTCAGTCTGCGG
TGGGCAGCGGAGGAGTCGTGTCGTGCCTGAGAGCGCAGGTACGGCTAGCGGATCCGGTACCGCGGGCCCG
CCACCATGTACCGGGACCCGGAGGCGGCCAGCCCAGGGGCACCTACCCGCGATGTCCTGCTGGTCTCTGC
AATCATCACCGTCAGCCTTAGCGTCACTATCGTCCTCTGCGGCCTGTGCCACTGGTGTCAGCGCAAACTG
GGCAAACGCTACAAGAATTCCTTGGAGACGGTGGGCACGCCAGACTCGGGGCGTGGGCGCGGTGAGAAGA
AAGCCATCAAGTTGCCTGCAGGAGGGAAGGCTGTGAATACAGCCCCAGTGCCCGGCCAGACGCCACACGA
TGAGTCTGACCGCAGAACGGAGACCCGTTCCTCTGTCTCGGACCTCGTCAACTCCCTTACCAGCGAGATG
CTCATGCTCTCCCCAGGTTCTGAGGAGGATGAGGCCCACGAGGGCTGCAGCCGAGAGAACCTGGGCCGAA
TCCAGTTCAGTGTTGGCTACAACTTCCAAGAGTCCACACTCACCGTGAAGGTCATGAAGGCCCAAGAGCT
GCCAGCCAAGGACTTCAGCGGTACTAGTGACCCCTTTGTCAAGATCTACCTGCTACCCGACAAGAAGCAC
AAACTGGAGACCAAGGTGAAGCGGAAGAATCTAAACCCGCACTGGAATGAGACCTTTCTATTTGAAGGGT
TTCCCTACGAGAAAGTGGTGCAGAGGGTCCTCTACCTCCAGGTCCTGGATTATGACCGTTTCAGCCGCAA
TGACCCCATTGGGGAGGTGTCCATCCCTCTGAACAAGGTGGACCTGACCCAGATGCAGACCTTCTGGAAG
GATCTGAAGCCATGCAGCGATGGGAGTGGGAGCCGAGGGGAGCTGCTCTTGTCCCTCTGCTACAACCCCT
CTGCCAACTCCATCATCGTGAACATCATCAAAGCTCGAAACCTCAAAGCCATGGACATCGGGGGCACATC
AGACCCCTATGTGAAGGTGTGGCTGATGTATAAAGACAAGCGGGTAGAGAAAAAGAAGACTGTGACAAAG
AAGAGGAACCTGAACCCCATCTTCAATGAGTCTTTCGCCTTCGACATACCCACGGAGAAGCTGAGGGAGA
CCACGATCATCATCACTGTCATGGACAAAGACAAGCTCAGCCGCAACGACGTCATCGGCAAGATCTACCT
GTCCTGGAAGAGCGGACCAGGTGAAGTGAAACACTGGAAGGACATGATCGCTCGTCCCCGGCAGCCTGTG
GCCCAGTGGCACCAGCTGAAAGCCGGATCCGGAAGTTCGGGGTCCAGCGGTTCTTCAGGCAGTTCCGAGG
ATCTGTACTTTCAGAGCGATAACGATGGATCCGAAATCGGTATTGGCTTTCCATTCGACCCCCATTATGT
GGAAGTCCTGGGCGAGCGCATGCACTACGTCGATGTTGGTCCGCGCGATGGCACCCCTGTGCTGTTCCTG
CACGGTAACCCGACCTCCTCCTACGTGTGGCGCAACATCATCCCGCATGTTGCACCGACCCATCGCTGCA
TTGCTCCAGACCTGATCGGTATGGGCAAATCCGACAAACCAGACCTGGGTTATTTCTTCGACGACCACGT
CCGCTTCATGGATGCCTTCATCGAAGCCCTGGGTCTGGAAGAGGTCGTCCTGGTCATTCACGACTGGGGC
TCCGCTCTGGGTTTCCACTGGGCCAAGCGCAATCCAGAGCGCGTCAAAGGTATTGCATTTATGGAGTTCA
TCCGCCCTATCCCGACCTGGGACGAATGGCCAGAATTTGCCCGCGAGACCTTCCAGGCCTTCCGCACCAC
CGACGTCGGCCGCAAGCTGATCATCGATCAGAACGTTTTTATCGAGGGTACGCTGCCGATGGGTGTCGTC
CGCCCGCTGACTGAAGTCGAGATGGACCATTACCGCGAGCCGTTCCTGAATCCTGTTGACCGCGAGCCAC
TGTGGCGCTTCCCAAACGAGCTGCCAATCGCCGGTGAGCCAGCGAACATCGTCGCGCTGGTCGAAGAATA
CATGGACTGGCTGCACCAGTCCCCTGTCCCGAAGCTGCTGTTCTGGGGCACCCCAGGCGTTCTGATCCCA
CCGGCCGAAGCCGCTCGCCTGGCCAAAAGCCTGCCTAACTGCAAGGCTGTGGACATCGGCCCGGGTCTGA
ATCTGCTGCAAGAAGACAACCCGGACCTGATCGGCAGCGAGATCGCGCGCTGGCTGTCTACTCTGGAGAT
TTCCGGTTAAGGCCGCACTCCTCAGCTAGAATTCGATATCAAGCTTATCGATAATCAACCTCTGGATTAC
AAAATTTGTGAAAGATTGACTGGTATTCTTAACTATGTTGCTCCTTTTACGCTATGTGGATACGCTGCTT
TAATGCCTTTGTATCATGCTATTGCTTCCCGTATGGCTTTCATTTTCTCCTCCTTGTATAAATCCTGGTT
GCTGTCTCTTTATGAGGAGTTGTGGCCCGTTGTCAGGCAACGTGGCGTGGTGTGCACTGTGTTTGCTGAC
GCAACCCCCACTGGTTGGGGCATTGCCACCACCTGTCAGCTCCTTTCCGGGACTTTCGCTTTCCCCCTCC
CTATTGCCACGGCGGAACTCATCGCCGCCTGCCTTGCCCGCTGCTGGACAGGGGCTCGGCTGTTGGGCAC
TGACAATTCCGTGGTGTTGTCGGGGAAATCATCGTCCTTTCCTTGGCTGCTCGCCTGTGTTGCCACCTGG
ATTCTGCGCGGGACGTCCTTCTGCTACGTCCCTTCGGCCCTCAATCCAGCGGACCTTCCTTCCCGCGGCC
TGCTGCCGGCTCTGCGGCCTCTTCCGCGTCTTCGCCTTCGCCCTCAGACGAGTCGGATCTCCCTTTGGGC
CGCCTCCCCGCATCGATACCGTCGACCTCGAGACCTAGAAAAACATGGAGCAATCACAAGTAGCAATACA
GCAGCTACCAATGCTGATTGTGCCTGGCTAGAAGCACAAGAGGAGGAGGAGGTGGGTTTTCCAGTCACAC
CTCAGGTACCTTTAAGACCAATGACTTACAAGGCAGCTGTAGATCTTAGCCACTTTTTAAAAGAAAAGGG
GGGACTGGAAGGGCTAATTCACTCCCAACGAAGACAAGATATCCTTGATCTGTGGATCTACCACACACAA
GGCTACTTCCCTGATTGGCAGAACTACACACCAGGGCCAGGGATCAGATATCCACTGACCTTTGGATGGT
GCTACAAGCTAGTACCAGTTGAGCAAGAGAAGGTAGAAGAAGCCAATGAAGGAGAGAACACCCGCTTGTT
ACACCCTGTGAGCCTGCATGGGATGGATGACCCGGAGAGAGAAGTATTAGAGTGGAGGTTTGACAGCCGC
CTAGCATTTCATCACATGGCCCGAGAGCTGCATCCGGACTGTACTGGGTCTCTCTGGTTAGACCAGATCT
GAGCCTGGGAGCTCTCTGGCTAACTAGGGAACCCACTGCTTAAGCCTCAATAAAGCTTGCCTTGAGTGCT
TCAAGTAGTGTGTGCCCGTCTGTTGTGTGACTCTGGTAACTAGAGATCCCTCAGACCCTTTTAGTCAGTG
TGGAAAATCTCTAGCAGGGCCCGTTTAAACCCGCTGATCAGCCTCGACTGTGCCTTCTAGTTGCCAGCCA
TCTGTTGTTTGCCCCTCCCCCGTGCCTTCCTTGACCCTGGAAGGTGCCACTCCCACTGTCCTTTCCTAAT
AAAATGAGGAAATTGCATCGCATTGTCTGAGTAGGTGTCATTCTATTCTGGGGGGTGGGGTGGGGCAGGA
CAGCAAGGGGGAGGATTGGGAAGACAATAGCAGGCATGCTGGGGATGCGGTGGGCTCTATGGCTTCTGAG
GCGGAAAGAACCAGCTGGGGCTCTAGGGGGTATCCCC
[124 nt withheld, positions 6898-7021]
C
[91 nt withheld, positions 7023-7113]
A
[49 nt withheld, positions 7115-7163]
CCTTTGACGTTGGAGTCCACGTTCTTT
[37 nt withheld, positions 7191-7227]
ACCCTATCTCGGTCTATTCTTTTGATTTATAAGGGATTTTGCCGATTTCGGCCTATTGGTTAAAAAATGA
GCTGATTTAACAAAAATTTAACGCGAATTAATTCTGTGGAATGTGTGTCAGTTAGGGTGTGGAAAGTCCC
CAGGCTCCCCAGCAGGCAGAAGTATGCAAAGCATGCATCTCAATTAGTCAGCAACCAGGTGTGGAAAGTC
CCCAGGCTCCCCAGCAGGCAGAAGTATGCAAAGCATGCATCTCAATTAGTCAGCAACCATAGTCCCGCCC
CTAACTCCGCCCATCCCGCCCCTAACTCCGCCCAGTTCCGCCCATTCTCCGCCCCATGGCTGACTAATTT
TTTTTATTTATGCAGAGGCCGAGGCCGCCTCTGCCTCTGAGCTATTCCAGAAGTAGTGAGGAGGCTTTTT
TGGAGGCCTAGGCTTTTGCAAAAAGCTCCCGGGAGCTTGTATATCCATTTTCGGATCTGATCAGCACGTG
TTGACAATTAATCATCGGCATAGTATATCGGCATAGTATAATACGACAAGGTGAGGAACTAAACCATGGC
CAAGTTGACCAGTGCCGTTCCGGTGCTCACCGCGCGCGACGTCGCCGGAGCGGTCGAGTTCTGGACCGAC
CGGCTCGGGTTCTCCCGGGACTTCGTGGAGGACGACTTCGCCGGTGTGGTCCGGGACGACGTGACCCTGT
TCATCAGCGCGGTCCAGGACCAGGTGGTGCCGGACAACACCCTGGCCTGGGTGTGGGTGCGCGGCCTGGA
CGAGCTGTACGCCGAGTGGTCGGAGGTCGTGTCCACGAACTTCCGGGACGCCTCCGGGCCGGCCATGACC
GAGATCGGCGAGCAGCCGTGGGGGCGGGAGTTCGCCCTGCGCGACCCGGCCGGCAACTGCGTGCACTTCG
TGGCCGAGGAGCAGGACTGACACGTGCTACGAGATTTCGATTCCACCGCCGCCTTCTATGAAAGGTTGGG
CTTCGGAATCGTTTTCCGGGACGCCGGCTGGATGATCCTCCAGCGCGGGGATCTCATGCTGGAGTTCTTC
GCCCACCCCAACTTGTTTATTGCAGCTTATAATGGTTACAAATAAAGCAATAGCATCACAAATTTCACAA
ATAAAGCATTTTTTTCACTGCATTCTAGTTGTGGTTTGTCCAAACTCATCAATGTATCTTATCATGTCTG
TATACCGTCGACCTCTAGCTAGAGCTTGGCGTAATCATGGTCATAGCTGTTTCCTGTGTGAAATTGTTAT
CCGCTCACAATTCCACACAACATACGAGCCGGAAGCATAAAGTGTAAAGCCTGGGGTGCCTAATGAGTGA
GCTAACTCACATTAATTGCGTTGCGCTCACTGCCCGCTTTCCAGTCGGGAAACCTGTCGTGCCAGCTGCA
TTAATGAATCGGCCAACGCGCGGGGAGAGGCGGTTTGCGTATTGGGCGCTCTTCCGCTTCCTCGCTCACT
GACTCGCTGCGCTCGGTCGTTCGGCTGCGGCGAGCGGTATCAGCTCACTCAAAGGCGGTAATACGGTTAT
CCACAGAATCAGGGGATAACGCAGGAAAGAACATGTGAGCAAAAGGCCAGCAAAAGGCCAGGAACCGTAA
AAAGGCCGCGTTGCTGGCGTTTTTCCATAGGCTCCGCCCCCCTGACGAGCATCACAAAAATCGACGCTCA
AGTCAGAGGTGGCGAAACCCGACAGGACTATAAAGATACCAGGCGTTTCCCCCTGGAAGCTCCCTCGTGC
GCTCTCCTGTTCCGACCCTGCCGCTTACCGGATACCTGTCCGCCTTTCTCCCTTCGGGAAGCGTGGCGCT
TTCTCATAGCTCACGCTGTAGGTATCTCAGTTCGGTGTAGGTCGTTCGCTCCAAGCTGGGCTGTGTGCAC
GAACCCCCCGTTCAGCCCGACCGCTGCGCCTTATCCGGTAACTATCGTCTTGAGTCCAACCCGGTAAGAC
ACGACTTATCGCCACTGGCAGCAGCCACTGGTAACAGGATTAGCAGAGCGAGGTATGTAGGCGGTGCTAC
AGAGTTCTTGAAGTGGTGGCCTAACTACGGCTACACTAGAAGAACAGTATTTGGTATCTGCGCTCTGCTG
AAGCCAGTTACCTTCGGAAAAAGAGTTGGTAGCTCTTGATCCGGCAAACAAACCACCGCTGGTAGCGGTG
GTTTTTTTGTTTGCAAGCAGCAGATTACGCGCAGAAAAAAAGGATCTCAAGAAGATCCTTTGATCTTTTC
TACGGGGTCTGACGCTCAGTGGAACGAAAACTCACGTTAAGGGATTTTGGTCATGAGATTATCAAAAAGG
ATCTTCACCTAGATCCTTTTAAATTAAAAATGAAGTTTTAAATCAATCTAAAGTATATATGAGTAAACTT
GGTCTGACAGTTACCAATGCTTAATCAGTGAGGCACCTATCTCAGCGATCTGTCTATTTCGTTCATCCAT
AGTTGCCTGACTCCCCGTCGTGTAGATAACTACGATACGGGAGGGCTTACCATCTGGCCCCAGTGCTGCA
ATGATACCGCGAGACCCACGCTCACCGGCTCCAGATTTATCAGCAATAAACCAGCCAGCCGGAAGGGCCG
AGCGCAGAAGTGGTCCTGCAACTTTATCCGCCTCCATCCAGTCTATTAATTGTTGCCGGGAAGCTAGAGT
AAGTAGTTCGCCAGTTAATAGTTTGCGCAACGTTGTTGCCATTGCTACAGGCATCGTGGTGTCACGCTCG
TCGTTTGGTATGGCTTCATTCAGCTCCGGTTCCCAACGATCAAGGCGAGTTACATGATCCCCCATGTTGT
GCAAAAAAGCGGTTAGCTCCTTCGGTCCTCCGATCGTTGTCAGAAGTAAGTTGGCCGCAGTGTTATCACT
CATGGTTATGGCAGCACTGCATAATTCTCTTACTGTCATGCCATCCGTAAGATGCTTTTCTGTGACTGGT
GAGTACTCAACCAAGTCATTCTGAGAATAGTGTATGCGGCGACCGAGTTGCTCTTGCCCGGCGTCAATAC
GGGATAATACCGCGCCACATAGCAGAACTTTAAAAGTGCTCATCATTGGAAAACGTTCTTCGGGGCGAAA
ACTCTCAAGGATCTTACCGCTGTTGAGATCCAGTTCGATGTAACCCACTCGTGCACCCAACTGATCTTCA
GCATCTTTTACTTTCACCAGCGTTTCTGGGTGAGCAAAAACAGGAAGGCAAAATGCCGCAAAAAAGGGAA
TAAGGGCGACACGGAAATGTTGAATACTCATACTCTTCCTTTTTCAATATTATTGAAGCATTTATCAGGG
TTATTGTCTCATGAGCGGATACATATTTGAATGTATTTAGAAAAATAAACAAATAGGGGTTCCGCGCACA
TTTCCCCGAAAAGTGCCACCTGAC
Features (pLannotate 1.2.2; 32 found; start..end, strand, type, name):
     31..83      -  misc_feature   bom (fragment): basis of mobility region from pBR322
    238..617     +  enhancer       CMV enhancer: human cytomegalovirus immediate early enhancer
    618..817     +  promoter       CMV promoter: human cytomegalovirus (CMV) immediate early promoter
    835..1015    +  LTR            5' LTR (truncated): truncated 5' long terminal repeat (LTR) from HIV-1
   1062..1187    +  misc_feature   HIV-1 Ψ: packaging signal of human immunodeficiency virus type 1
   1171..1534    +  CDS            HIV-1 gag (fragment): gag protein from human immunodeficiency virus 1; gag
   1680..1913    +  misc_feature   RRE: The Rev response element (RRE) of HIV-1 allows for Rev-dependent mRNA export from the nucleus to the cytoplasm.
   2290..2390    +  CDS            Rev (fragment): human immunodeficiency virus 1 (HIV-1) Rev protein; rev; enhances nuclear export of unspliced and incompletely spliced viral mRNAs
   2440..2557    +  misc_feature   cPPT/CTS: central polypurine tract and central termination sequence of HIV-1
   2602..3048    +  promoter       hSyn promoter: human synapsin I promoter; confers neuron-specific expression (Kügler et al., 2003)
   3086..4294    +  CDS            Syt7: SYT7_MOUSE - Experimental evidence at protein level: Swiss-Prot protein existence level 1. Ca(2+) sensor involved in Ca(2+)-dependent exocytosis of secretory and synaptic vesicles through Ca(2+) and phospholipid binding to the C2 domain. Ca(2+) induces binding of the C2-domains to phospholipid membranes and to assembled SNARE-complexes; both actions contribute to triggering exocytosis. SYT7 binds Ca(2+) with high affinity and slow kinetics compared to other synaptotagmins (PubMed:26738595). Involved in Ca(2+)-triggered lysosomal exocytosis, a major component of the plasma membrane repair (By s
   4337..4357    +  CDS            TEV site: tobacco etch virus (TEV) protease recognition and cleavage site
   4373..5256    +  CDS            HaloTag® (fragment): modified bacterial dehalogenase that forms covalent bonds with chloroalkane derivatives
   5279..5303    +  misc_feature   MCS (fragment): pBluescript multiple cloning site
   5303..5891    +  misc_feature   WPRE: woodchuck hepatitis virus posttranscriptional regulatory element
   5828..6409    +  CDS            nef (fragment): NEF_HV1H2 - Experimental evidence at protein level: Swiss-Prot protein existence level 1. Extracellular Nef protein targets CD4(+) T-lymphocytes for apoptosis by interacting with CXCR4 surface receptors. From Human immunodeficiency virus type 1 group M subtype B (isolate HXB2) (HIV-1).
   6416..6596    +  LTR            5' LTR (truncated): truncated 5' long terminal repeat (LTR) from HIV-1
   6628..6852    +  polyA_signal   bGH poly(A) signal: bovine growth hormone polyadenylation signal
   6856..6877    +  promoter       SV40 promoter (fragment): SV40 enhancer and early promoter
   6898..7326    +  rep_origin     f1 ori (sequence partly withheld): f1 bacteriophage origin of replication; arrow indicates direction of (+) strand synthesis
   7340..7669    +  promoter       SV40 promoter: SV40 enhancer and early promoter
   7717..7764    +  promoter       EM7 promoter: synthetic bacterial promoter&nbsp
   7783..8157    +  CDS            BleoR: antibiotic-binding protein; Sh ble from Streptoalloteichus hindustanus; confers resistance to bleomycin, phleomycin, and Zeocin™
   8167..8292    +  CDS            ble (fragment): BLE_KLEPN - Experimental evidence at protein level: Swiss-Prot protein existence level 1. Binding protein with a strong affinity to the bleomycin family of antibiotics. Binds to CL990; an antimitotic-antibiotic compound. From Klebsiella pneumoniae.
   8287..8408    +  polyA_signal   SV40 poly(A) signal: SV40 polyadenylation signal
   8481..8497    -  protein_bind   lac operator: The lac repressor binds to the lac operator to inhibit transcription in E. coli. This inhibition can be relieved by adding lactose or isopropyl-β-D-thiogalactopyranoside (IPTG). lac repressor encoded by lacI
   8505..8535    -  promoter       lac promoter: promoter for the E. coli lac operon
   8550..8571    -  protein_bind   CAP binding site: CAP binding activates transcription in the presence of cAMP. E. coli catabolite activator protein
   8584..8676    -  CDS            lacI (fragment): lac repressor; lacI; The lac repressor binds to the lac operator to inhibit transcription in E. coli. This inhibition can be relieved by adding lactose or isopropyl-β-D-thiogalactopyranoside (IPTG).
   8859..9447    -  rep_origin     ori: high-copy-number ColE1/pMB1/pBR322/pUC origin of replication
   9618..10478   -  CDS            AmpR: β-lactamase; bla; confers resistance to ampicillin, carbenicillin, and related antibiotics
  10479..10583   -  promoter       AmpR promoter: bla
