[The description below was written by a language model from this plasmid's Addgene catalogue record and pLannotate feature annotations shown in this document.]
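Description:
pF(UG) hSyn SYT7alpha-HaloTag is a lentiviral transfer plasmid built on the FUGW backbone for neuron-specific expression of mouse synaptotagmin 7 (alpha isoform, per the construct name) carrying a C-terminal HaloTag. In bacteria it is maintained through a high-copy ColE1/pUC-type origin and selected with ampicillin via the AmpR (β-lactamase) cassette. The backbone also carries an f1 origin and an SV40/EM7-driven BleoR cassette. This cassette lies outside the LTR-flanked region, so it would not be packaged into virus.

The viral portion has a third-generation-style layout. A CMV enhancer/promoter replaces the native U3 to drive genomic RNA from a truncated HIV-1 5' LTR. This is followed by the Ψ packaging signal with a gag fragment, the Rev response element for Rev-dependent nuclear export, and the cPPT/CTS, which aids nuclear import in non-dividing cells. The internal expression cassette uses the human synapsin I promoter to restrict expression to neurons. It drives the Syt7 coding sequence, which is followed by a TEV protease recognition site and then HaloTag, a modified dehalogenase that covalently binds chloroalkane ligands such as fluorescent dyes. A WPRE downstream enhances transcript stability and expression. The second LTR is annotated only as a truncated HIV-1 LTR and is followed by a bGH polyadenylation signal.

Syt7 is a high-affinity, slow-kinetics calcium sensor for exocytosis. The associated study examined its targeting to the axonal plasma membrane and its role in synaptic vesicle docking in mouse hippocampal neurons. The construct is therefore suited to transducing cultured neurons in order to label, localize and track the tagged protein with HaloTag ligands.
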