Addgene plasmid #179715: pF(UG) hSyn SYT7alpha-HaloTag
Purpose: Lentiviral expression of mouse Syt7 with C terminal HaloTag
Depositing lab: Edwin Chapman. Depositing organization: University of Wisconsin, Madison. Publication: Synaptotagmin 7 is targeted to the axonal plasma membrane through gamma-secretase processing to promote synaptic vesicle docking in mouse hippocampal neurons. Vevea JD, Kusick GF, Courtney KC, Chen E, Watanabe S, Chapman ER. Elife. 2021 Sep 20;10. pii: 67261. doi: 10.7554/eLife.67261. PubMed 34543184.
Backbone
  Vector backbone: PFUGW
  Vector type: Lentiviral
Growth in bacteria
  Bacterial resistance: Ampicillin, 100 μg/mL
  Growth temperature: 37°C
  Growth strain: NEB Stable
  Copy number: High Copy
Gene/Insert
  Gene/Insert name: SYT7
  Species: M. musculus (mouse)
  Entrez Gene: Syt7 (a.k.a. B230112P13Rik)
  Cloning method: Ligation Independent Cloning
Terms and licenses: Academic/Nonprofit Terms; Industry Terms: Not Available to Industry
How to cite: pF(UG) hSyn SYT7alpha-HaloTag was a gift from Edwin Chapman (Addgene plasmid # 179715 ; http://n2t.net/addgene:179715 ; RRID:Addgene_179715)
